>Addgene plasmid #173109 | AF1521-c002 | addgene full sequence | sequence record 349881 | Addgene NGS Result
ATGCACCATCATCATCATCATGTGAGCAAGGGCGAGGAGCTGTTCACCGGGGTGGTGCCCATCCTGGTCG
AGCTGGACGGCGACGTAAACGGCCACAGGTTCAGCGTGTCCGGCGAGGGCGAGGGCGATGCCACCTACGG
CAAGCTGACCCTGAAGTTCATCTGCACCACCGGCAAGCTGCCCGTGCCCTGGCCCACCCTCGTGACCACC
CTGACCTGGGGCGTGCAGTGCTTCGCCCGCTACCCCGACCACATGAAGCAGCACGACTTCTTCAAGTCCG
CCATGCCCGAAGGCTACGTCCAGGAGCGTACCATCTTCTTCAAGGACGACGGCAACTACAAGACCCGCGC
CGAGGTGAAGTTCGAGGGCGACACCCTGGTGAACCGCATCGAGCTGAAGGGCATCGACTTCAAGGAGGAC
GGCAACATCCTGGGGCACAAGCTGGAGTACAACGCCATCAGCGACAACGTCTATATCACCGCCGACAAGC
AGAAGAACGGCATCAAGGCCCACTTCAAGATCCGCCACAACATCGAGGACGGCAGCGTGCAGCTCGCCGA
CCACTACCAGCAGAACACCCCCATCGGCGACGGCCCCGTGCTGCTGCCCGACAACCACTACCTGAGCACC
CAGTCCAAGCTGAGCAAAGACCCCAACGAGAAGCGCGATCACATGGTCCTGCTGGAGTTCGTGACCGCCG
CCGGGATCACTCTCGGCATGGACGAGCTGTACAAGTCTTCTGGTGTAGATCTGGGTACCGAGAACTTGTA
CTTCCAATCCATGAAGCACATGGAGGTACTGTTTGAGGCTAAGGTGGGGGATATTACGTTGCGTCTTGCA
CAGGGGGACATCACACAGTACCCCGCTAAAGCCATTGTGAATGCGGCCAATGAGCGTTTGGAACATGGCG
GAGGTGTCGCTTACGCTATCGCTAAGGCGTGCGCTGGCGATGCGGGTTTATATACGGAAATTTCAAAAAA
GGCTATGCGTGAGCAATTTGGTCGCGACTGTATTGACCATGGTGAGGTAGTTGTTACACCGGCAATGAAC
TTAGAGGAACGCGGTATCAAGTACGTGCTTCACACCGTAGGCCCCGTATGCGGAGGCATGTGGTCCGGAG
AGCTTAAAGAAAAACTTTACAAAGCCTTCCTTGGTCCGTTGGAAAAAGCTGAAGAGATGGGAGTAGAAAG
CATCGCCTTTCCTGCAGTCTCCGCAGGTATTCGCGGCTGCGATTTGGAAAAGGTCGTTGAAACATTCCTT
GAAGCGGTCAAAGACTTCAAGGGGAGCGCAGTGAAGGAGGTTGCGTTGGTCATCTATGACCGTAAATCCG
CTGAGGTTGCATTAAAAGTTTTTGAACGCAGTCTGTAGGACGGTCTCCAGTAAAGGTGGATACGGATCCG
AATTCGAGCTCCGTCGACAAGCTTGCGGCCGCACTCGAGCACCACCACCACCACCACTGAGATCCGGCTG
CTAACAAAGCCCGAAAGGAAGCTGAGTTGGCTGCTGCCACCGCTGAGCAATAACTAGCATAACCCCTTGG
GGCCTCTAAACGGGTCTTGAGGGGTTTTTTGCTGAAAGGAGGAACTATATCCGGATTGGCGAATGGG
[124 nt withheld, positions 1608-1731]
C
[91 nt withheld, positions 1733-1823]
A
[49 nt withheld, positions 1825-1873]
CCTTTGACGTTGGAGTCCACGTTCTTT
[37 nt withheld, positions 1901-1937]
ACCCTATCTCGGTCTATTCTTTTGATTTATAAGGGATTTTGCCGATTTCGGCCTATTGGTTAAAAAATGA
GCTGATTTAACAAAAATTTAACGCGAATTTTAACAAAATATTAACGCTTACAATTTAGGTGGCACTTTTC
GGGGAAATGTGCGCGGAACCCCTATTTGTTTATTTTTCTAAATACATTCAAATATGTATCCGCTCATGAA
TTAATTCTTAGAAAAACTCATCGAGCATCAAATGAAACTGCAATTTATTCATATCAGGATTATCAATACC
ATATTTTTGAAAAAGCCGTTTCTGTAATGAAGGAGAAAACTCACCGAGGCAGTTCCATAGGATGGCAAGA
TCCTGGTATCGGTCTGCGATTCCGACTCGTCCAACATCAATACAACCTATTAATTTCCCCTCGTCAAAAA
TAAGGTTATCAAGTGAGAAATCACCATGAGTGACGACTGAATCCGGTGAGAATGGCAAAAGTTTATGCAT
TTCTTTCCAGACTTGTTCAACAGGCCAGCCATTACGCTCGTCATCAAAATCACTCGCATCAACCAAACCG
TTATTCATTCGTGATTGCGCCTGAGCGAGACGAAATACGCGATCGCTGTTAAAAGGACAATTACAAACAG
GAATCGAATGCAACCGGCGCAGGAACACTGCCAGCGCATCAACAATATTTTCACCTGAATCAGGATATTC
TTCTAATACCTGGAATGCTGTTTTCCCGGGGATCGCAGTGGTGAGTAACCATGCATCATCAGGAGTACGG
ATAAAATGCTTGATGGTCGGAAGAGGCATAAATTCCGTCAGCCAGTTTAGTCTGACCATCTCATCTGTAA
CATCATTGGCAACGCTACCTTTGCCATGTTTCAGAAACAACTCTGGCGCATCGGGCTTCCCATACAATCG
ATAGATTGTCGCACCTGATTGCCCGACATTATCGCGAGCCCATTTATACCCATATAAATCAGCATCCATG
TTGGAATTTAATCGCGGCCTAGAGCAAGACGTTTCCCGTTGAATATGGCTCATAACACCCCTTGTATTAC
TGTTTATGTAAGCAGACAGTTTTATTGTTCATGACCAAAATCCCTTAACGTGAGTTTTCGTTCCACTGAG
CGTCAGACCCCGTAGAAAAGATCAAAGGATCTTCTTGAGATCCTTTTTTTCTGCGCGTAATCTGCTGCTT
GCAAACAAAAAAACCACCGCTACCAGCGGTGGTTTGTTTGCCGGATCAAGAGCTACCAACTCTTTTTCCG
AAGGTAACTGGCTTCAGCAGAGCGCAGATACCAAATACTGTCCTTCTAGTGTAGCCGTAGTTAGGCCACC
ACTTCAAGAACTCTGTAGCACCGCCTACATACCTCGCTCTGCTAATCCTGTTACCAGTGGCTGCTGCCAG
TGGCGATAAGTCGTGTCTTACCGGGTTGGACTCAAGACGATAGTTACCGGATAAGGCGCAGCGGTCGGGC
TGAACGGGGGGTTCGTGCACACAGCCCAGCTTGGAGCGAACGACCTACACCGAACTGAGATACCTACAGC
GTGAGCTATGAGAAAGCGCCACGCTTCCCGAAGGGAGAAAGGCGGACAGGTATCCGGTAAGCGGCAGGGT
CGGAACAGGAGAGCGCACGAGGGAGCTTCCAGGGGGAAACGCCTGGTATCTTTATAGTCCTGTCGGGTTT
CGCCACCTCTGACTTGAGCGTCGATTTTTGTGATGCTCGTCAGGGGGGCGGAGCCTATGGAAAAACGCCA
GCAACGCGGCCTTTTTACGGTTCCTGGCCTTTTGCTGGCCTTTTGCTCACATGTTCTTTCCTGCGTTATC
CCCTGATTCTGTGGATAACCGTATTACCGCCTTTGAGTGAGCTGATACCGCTCGCCGCAGCCGAACGACC
GAGCGCAGCGAGTCAGTGAGCGAGGAAGCGGAAGAGCGCCTGATGCGGTATTTTCTCCTTACGCATCTGT
GCGGTATTTCACACCGCAATGGTGCACTCTCAGTACAATCTGCTCTGATGCCGCATAGTTAAGCCAGTAT
ACACTCCGCTATCGCTACGTGACTGGGTCATGGCTGCGCCCCGACACCCGCCAACACCCGCTGACGCGCC
CTGACGGGCTTGTCTGCTCCCGGCATCCGCTTACAGACAAGCTGTGACCGTCTCCGGGAGCTGCATGTGT
CAGAGGTTTTCACCGTCATCACCGAAACGCGCGAGGCAGCTGCGGTAAAGCTCATCAGCGTGGTCGTGAA
GCGATTCACAGATGTCTGCCTGTTCATCCGCGTCCAGCTCGTTGAGTTTCTCCAGAAGCGTTAATGTCTG
GCTTCTGATAAAGCGGGCCATGTTAAGGGCGGTTTTTTCCTGTTTGGTCACTGATGCCTCCGTGTAAGGG
GGATTTCTGTTCATGGGGGTAATGATACCGATGAAACGAGAGAGGATGCTCACGATACGGGTTACTGATG
ATGAACATGCCCGGTTACTGGAACGTTGTGAGGGTAAACAACTGGCGGTATGGATGCGGCGGGACCAGAG
AAAAATCACTCAGGGTCAATGCCAGCGCTTCGTTAATACAGATGTAGGTGTTCCACAGGGTAGCCAGCAG
CATCCTGCGATGCAGATCCGGAACATAATGGTGCAGGGCGCTGACTTCCGCGTTTCCAGACTTTACGAAA
CACGGAAACCGAAGACCATTCATGTTGTTGCTCAGGTCGCAGACGTTTTGCAGCAGCAGTCGCTTCACGT
TCGCTCGCGTATCGGTGATTCATTCTGCTAACCAGTAAGGCAACCCCGCCAGCCTAGCCGGGTCCTCAAC
GACAGGAGCACGATCATGCGCACCCGTGGGGCCGCCATGCCGGCGATAATGGCCTGCTTCTCGCCGAAAC
GTTTGGTGGCGGGACCAGTGACGAAGGCTTGAGCGAGGGCGTGCAAGATTCCGAATACCGCAAGCGACAG
GCCGATCATCGTCGCGCTCCAGCGAAAGCGGTCCTCGCCGAAAATGACCCAGAGCGCTGCCGGCACCTGT
CCTACGAGTTGCATGATAAAGAAGACAGTCATAAGTGCGGCGACGATAGTCATGCCCCGCGCCCACCGGA
AGGAGCTGACTGGGTTGAAGGCTCTCAAGGGCATCGGTCGAGATCCCGGTGCCTAATGAGTGAGCTAACT
TACATTAATTGCGTTGCGCTCACTGCCCGCTTTCCAGTCGGGAAACCTGTCGTGCCAGCTGCATTAATGA
ATCGGCCAACGCGCGGGGAGAGGCGGTTTGCGTATTGGGCGCCAGGGTGGTTTTTCTTTTCACCAGTGAG
ACGGGCAACAGCTGATTGCCCTTCACCGCCTGGCCCTGAGAGAGTTGCAGCAAGCGGTCCACGCTGGTTT
GCCCCAGCAGGCGAAAATCCTGTTTGATGGTGGTTAACGGCGGGATATAACATGAGCTGTCTTCGGTATC
GTCGTATCCCACTACCGAGATATCCGCACCAACGCGCAGCCCGGACTCGGTAATGGCGCGCATTGCGCCC
AGCGCCATCTGATCGTTGGCAACCAGCATCGCAGTGGGAACGATGCCCTCATTCAGCATTTGCATGGTTT
GTTGAAAACCGGACATGGCACTCCAGTCGCCTTCCCGTTCCGCTATCGGCTGAATTTGATTGCGAGTGAG
ATATTTATGCCAGCCAGCCAGACGCAGACGCGCCGAGACAGAACTTAATGGGCCCGCTAACAGCGCGATT
TGCTGGTGACCCAATGCGACCAGATGCTCCACGCCCAGTCGCGTACCGTCTTCATGGGAGAAAATAATAC
TGTTGATGGGTGTCTGGTCAGAGACATCAAGAAATAACGCCGGAACATTAGTGCAGGCAGCTTCCACAGC
AATGGCATCCTGGTCATCCAGCGGATAGTTAATGATCAGCCCACTGACGCGTTGCGCGAGAAGATTGTGC
ACCGCCGCTTTACAGGCTTCGACGCCGCTTCGTTCTACCATCGACACCACCACGCTGGCACCCAGTTGAT
CGGCGCGAGATTTAATCGCCGCGACAATTTGCGACGGCGCGTGCAGGGCCAGACTGGAGGTGGCAACGCC
AATCAGCAACGACTGTTTGCCCGCCAGTTGTTGTGCCACGCGGTTGGGAATGTAATTCAGCTCCGCCATC
GCCGCTTCCACTTTTTCCCGCGTTTTCGCAGAAACGTGGCTGGCCTGGTTCACCACGCGGGAAACGGTCT
GATAAGAGACACCGGCATACTCTGCGACATCGTATAACGTTACTGGTTTCACATTCACCACCCTGAATTG
ACTCTCTTCCGGGCGCTATCATGCCATACCGCGAAAGGTTTTGCGCCATTCGATGGTGTCCGGGATCTCG
ACGCTCTCCCTTATGCGACTCCTGCATTAGGAAGCAGCCCAGTAGTAGGTTGAGGCCGTTGAGCACCGCC
GCCGCAAGGAATGGTGCATGCAAGGAGATGGCGCCCAACAGTCCCCCGGCCACGGGGCCTGCCACCATAC
CCACGCCGAAACAAGCGCTCATGAGCCCGAAGTGGCGAGCCCGATCTTCCCCATCGGTGATGTCGGCGAT
ATAGGCGCCAGCAACCGCACCTGTGGCGCCGGTGATGCCGGCCACGATGCGTCCGGCGTAGAGGATCGAG
ATCTCGATCCCGCGAAATTAATACGACTCACTATAGGGGAATTGTGAGCGGATAACAATTCCCCTCTAGA
AATAATTTTGTTTAACTTTAAGAAGGAGATATACAT
Features (pLannotate 1.2.2; 20 found; start..end, strand, type, name):
     22..736     +  CDS            mCerulean (fragment): enhanced monomeric variant of CFP (Rizzo et al., 2004) mammalian codon-optimized
    790..1365    +  CDS            Y1521_ARCFU: Experimental evidence at protein level: Swiss-Prot protein existence level 1. Removes ADP-ribose from asparatate and glutamate residues in proteins bearing a single ADP-ribose moiety (PubMed:23474714, PubMed:23474712). Inactive towards proteins bearing poly-ADP-ribose (PubMed:23474714, PubMed:23474712). Catalyzes removal of a phosphate group from ADP-ribose 1''-phosphate (Appr1p), but with low efficiency (PubMed:15902274). From Archaeoglobus fulgidus (strain ATCC 49558 / VC-16 / DSM 4304 / JCM 9628 / NBRC 100126).
   1440..1457    +  CDS            9xHis (fragment): 9xHis affinity tag
   1467..1516    +  CDS            SET1 (fragment): solubility-enhancement tag derived from T7 phage gene 10B
   1524..1571    +  terminator     T7 terminator: transcription terminator for bacteriophage T7 RNA polymerase
   1608..2036    +  rep_origin     f1 ori (sequence partly withheld): f1 bacteriophage origin of replication; arrow indicates direction of (+) strand synthesis
   2089..2146    +  promoter       AmpR promoter (fragment): bla
   2155..2970    -  CDS            KanR: aminoglycoside phosphotransferase; aph(3')-Ia; confers resistance to kanamycin in bacteria or G418 (Geneticin®) in eukaryotes
   3092..3680    +  rep_origin     ori: high-copy-number ColE1/pMB1/pBR322/pUC origin of replication
   3866..4005    -  misc_feature   bom: basis of mobility region from pBR322
   4107..4298    -  CDS            rop: Rop protein, which maintains plasmids at low copy number; rop
   4315..4695    +  CDS            YPB1_ECOLX: Protein predicted: Swiss-Prot protein existence level 4. From Escherichia coli.
   4767..5058    -  CDS            TcR (fragment): tetracycline efflux protein; tet; confers resistance to tetracycline
   5073..5094    -  protein_bind   CAP binding site: CAP binding activates transcription in the presence of cAMP. E. coli catabolite activator protein
   5107..6189    -  CDS            lacI: lac repressor; lacI; The lac repressor binds to the lac operator to inhibit transcription in E. coli. This inhibition can be relieved by adding lactose or isopropyl-β-D-thiogalactopyranoside (IPTG).
   6190..6267    -  promoter       lacI promoter: lacI
   6275..6554    -  CDS            TcR (fragment): tetracycline efflux protein; tet; confers resistance to tetracycline
   6576..6594    +  promoter       T7 promoter: promoter for bacteriophage T7 RNA polymerase
   6595..6619    +  protein_bind   lac operator: The lac repressor binds to the lac operator to inhibit transcription in E. coli. This inhibition can be relieved by adding lactose or isopropyl-β-D-thiogalactopyranoside (IPTG). lac repressor encoded by lacI
   6634..6656    +  RBS            RBS: efficient ribosome binding site from bacteriophage T7 gene 10 (Olins and Rangwala, 1989)
