[The description below was written by a language model from this plasmid's Addgene catalogue record and pLannotate feature annotations shown in this document.]
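Description:
AF1521-c002 is a 6,663 nt bacterial expression plasmid built on the pNIC-CFP backbone, a pET-style vector for producing recombinant fusion proteins in E. coli. It replicates from a ColE1/pBR322-type origin accompanied by the bom region and the rop gene, which is consistent with the low copy number recorded for it, and it is selected with kanamycin through an aph(3')-Ia resistance gene. An f1 phage origin is also present. The tetracycline-resistance fragments and a predicted E. coli open reading frame found by annotation appear to be pBR322-derived backbone remnants, not functional elements.

The expression cassette runs from a T7 promoter with an adjacent lac operator and the phage T7 gene 10 ribosome binding site to a T7 terminator. A plasmid-borne lacI gene under its own promoter supplies repressor, so transcription depends on T7 RNA polymerase in the host and can be induced with IPTG. The open reading frame encodes mCerulean, a monomeric cyan fluorescent protein supplied by the backbone, fused at the N terminus of AF_1521 from Archaeoglobus fulgidus. The insert was introduced by ligation independent cloning and is recorded as residues M1 to L192 preceded by the extra residues KH. AF1521 is a macrodomain-type ADP-ribose-binding protein annotated as removing mono-ADP-ribose from aspartate and glutamate residues. Downstream of the insert, annotation also detects a His-tag fragment and a short SET1-like fragment; the record does not say whether these are in frame with the fusion, and only the mCerulean tag is listed. The construct comes from a toolbox of ADP-ribosyl binding proteins, where a purified fluorescent AF1521 fusion would serve as a detection or binding reagent.
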