Addgene plasmid #173109: AF1521-c002
Purpose: Expression of recombinant fusion protein in E. coli
Depositing lab: Lari Lehtiö. Depositing organization: University of Oulu. Publication: A molecular toolbox for ADP-ribosyl binding proteins. Sowa ST, Galera-Prat A, Wazir S, Alanen HI, Maksimainen MM, Lehtio L. Cell Rep Methods. 2021 Dec 20;1(8):100121. doi: 10.1016/j.crmeth.2021.100121. Epub 2021 Nov 11. PubMed 34786571.
Backbone
  Vector backbone: pNIC-CFP
  Vector type: Bacterial Expression
Growth in bacteria
  Bacterial resistance: Kanamycin, 50 μg/mL
  Growth temperature: 37°C
  Growth strain: DH5alpha
  Copy number: Low Copy
Gene/Insert
  Gene/Insert name: AF_1521
  Species: Archaeoglobus fulgidus (strain ATCC 49558 / VC-16 / DSM 4304 / JCM 9628 / NBRC 100126)
  Mutation: KH-M1-L192
  Entrez Gene: AF_RS07675 (a.k.a. AF_RS07675, AF1521, AF_1521)
  Tag / fusion protein: mCerulean (N terminal on backbone)
  Cloning method: Ligation Independent Cloning
Terms and licenses: Academic/Nonprofit Terms; Industry Terms: Not Available to Industry
Depositor comments: Please visit https://www.biorxiv.org/content/10.1101/2021.05.31.445082v2 for bioRxiv preprint.
How to cite: AF1521-c002 was a gift from Lari Lehtiö (Addgene plasmid # 173109 ; http://n2t.net/addgene:173109 ; RRID:Addgene_173109)
