>Addgene plasmid #173109 | AF1521-c002 | depositor partial sequence | sequence record 335884 | KH-M1-L192
ATGCACCATCATCATCATCATGTGAGCAAGGGCGAGGAGCTGTTCACCGGGGTGGTGCCCATCCTGGTCG
AGCTGGACGGCGACGTAAACGGCCACAGGTTCAGCGTGTCCGGCGAGGGCGAGGGCGATGCCACCTACGG
CAAGCTGACCCTGAAGTTCATCTGCACCACCGGCAAGCTGCCCGTGCCCTGGCCCACCCTCGTGACCACC
CTGACCTGGGGCGTGCAGTGCTTCGCCCGCTACCCCGACCACATGAAGCAGCACGACTTCTTCAAGTCCG
CCATGCCCGAAGGCTACGTCCAGGAGCGTACCATCTTCTTCAAGGACGACGGCAACTACAAGACCCGCGC
CGAGGTGAAGTTCGAGGGCGACACCCTGGTGAACCGCATCGAGCTGAAGGGCATCGACTTCAAGGAGGAC
GGCAACATCCTGGGGCACAAGCTGGAGTACAACGCCATCAGCGACAACGTCTATATCACCGCCGACAAGC
AGAAGAACGGCATCAAGGCCCACTTCAAGATCCGCCACAACATCGAGGACGGCAGCGTGCAGCTCGCCGA
CCACTACCAGCAGAACACCCCCATCGGCGACGGCCCCGTGCTGCTGCCCGACAACCACTACCTGAGCACC
CAGTCCAAGCTGAGCAAAGACCCCAACGAGAAGCGCGATCACATGGTCCTGCTGGAGTTCGTGACCGCCG
CCGGGATCACTCTCGGCATGGACGAGCTGTACAAGTCTTCTGGTGTAGATCTGGGTACCGAGAACTTGTA
CTTCCAATCCATGAAGCACATGGAGGTACTGTTTGAGGCTAAGGTGGGGGATATTACGTTGCGTCTTGCA
CAGGGGGACATCACACAGTACCCCGCTAAAGCCATTGTGAATGCGGCCAATGAGCGTTTGGAACATGGCG
GAGGTGTCGCTTACGCTATCGCTAAGGCGTGCGCTGGCGATGCGGGTTTATATACGGAAATTTCAAAAAA
GGCTATGCGTGAGCAATTTGGTCGCGACTGTATTGACCATGGTGAGGTAGTTGTTACACCGGCAATGAAC
TTAGAGGAACGCGGTATCAAGTACGTGCTTCACACCGTAGGCCCCGTATGCGGAGGCATGTGGTCCGGAG
AGCTTAAAGAAAAACTTTACAAAGCCTTCCTTGGTCCGTTGGAAAAAGCTGAAGAGATGGGAGTAGAAAG
CATCGCCTTTCCTGCAGTCTCCGCAGGTATTCGCGGCTGCGATTTGGAAAAGGTCGTTGAAACATTCCTT
GAAGCGGTCAAAGACTTCAAGGGGAGCGCAGTGAAGGAGGTTGCGTTGGTCATCTATGACCGTAAATCCG
CTGAGGTTGCATTAAAAGTTTTTGAACGCAGTCTGTAG
